Addgene plasmid #113801: pZNF561-donor
Purpose: CRISPR donor plasmid to tag human transcription factor ZNF561 with GFP
Depositing lab: Kevin White. Depositing organization: University of Chicago.
Backbone
  Vector backbone: pUC19
  Vector type: CRISPR
Growth in bacteria
  Bacterial resistance: Ampicillin, 100 μg/mL
  Growth temperature: 37°C
  Growth strain: DH5alpha
  Copy number: High Copy
Gene/Insert
  Gene/Insert name: ZNF561 homology arms flanking EGFP-IRES-Neo cassette
  Species: H. sapiens (human)
  Entrez Gene: ZNF561
  Cloning method: Gibson Cloning
  Sequencing primers: 5′ M13pUC-fwd; 3′ M13pUC-rev
Terms and licenses: Academic/Nonprofit Terms; Industry Terms: Not Available to Industry
Depositor comments: Cloning source: K562 or LCL. Use with plasmid pZNF561.1.0-gDNA
How to cite: pZNF561-donor was a gift from Kevin White (Addgene plasmid # 113801 ; http://n2t.net/addgene:113801 ; RRID:Addgene_113801)
