[The description below was written by a language model from this plasmid's Addgene catalogue record and pLannotate feature annotations shown in this document.]
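Description:
pZNF561-donor is a homology-directed repair template built on the high-copy bacterial cloning vector pUC19, designed for CRISPR-mediated knock-in of a GFP tag at the endogenous human ZNF561 locus, which encodes a zinc-finger transcription factor. It is propagated in E. coli through the ColE1/pUC-type origin and selected with ampicillin via the β-lactamase gene. Remnants of the pUC19 lac region (CAP site, lac promoter and operator, split lacZα) flank the position where the insert was assembled by Gibson cloning. The plasmid carries no annotated mammalian promoter or nuclease component. The record states that it is meant to be used together with a companion guide RNA plasmid, pZNF561.1.0-gDNA.

The payload consists of ZNF561 homology arms, amplified from K562 or lymphoblastoid cell line DNA, flanking an EGFP-IRES-Neo cassette. The feature table detects a short ZNF561 coding fragment within the upstream arm, followed by a fragment matching a TEV-cleavage/His-type composite tag and an S-Tag that precede the EGFP open reading frame. This suggests a small linker and affinity-tag segment between the genomic sequence and EGFP, although the catalogue entry does not describe it. Downstream, an EMCV IRES drives translation of the neomycin phosphotransferase gene from the same transcript. The downstream homology arm is not annotated, but presumably occupies the remaining insert sequence.

Because the cassette lacks its own promoter, EGFP and G418 resistance would depend on correct integration and transcription from the native ZNF561 promoter, which allows enrichment of tagged cells by drug selection. The record gives the purpose only as GFP tagging of ZNF561. It does not state specific downstream applications or which terminus of the protein is tagged.
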