Features (pLannotate 1.2.2; 16 found; start..end, strand, type, name):
     15..172     +  CDS            lacZα (fragment): LacZα fragment of β-galactosidase; lacZ fragment
    178..277     -  misc_feature   bom (fragment): basis of mobility region from pBR322
    379..414     -  CDS            rop (fragment): Rop protein, which maintains plasmids at low copy number; rop
    509..613     +  promoter       AmpR promoter: bla
    614..1474    +  CDS            AmpR: β-lactamase; bla; confers resistance to ampicillin, carbenicillin, and related antibiotics
   1645..2233    +  rep_origin     ori: high-copy-number ColE1/pMB1/pBR322/pUC origin of replication
   2416..2508    +  CDS            lacI (fragment): lac repressor; lacI; The lac repressor binds to the lac operator to inhibit transcription in E. coli. This inhibition can be relieved by adding lactose or isopropyl-β-D-thiogalactopyranoside (IPTG).
   2521..2542    +  protein_bind   CAP binding site: CAP binding activates transcription in the presence of cAMP. E. coli catabolite activator protein
   2557..2587    +  promoter       lac promoter: promoter for the E. coli lac operon
   2595..2611    +  protein_bind   lac operator: The lac repressor binds to the lac operator to inhibit transcription in E. coli. This inhibition can be relieved by adding lactose or isopropyl-β-D-thiogalactopyranoside (IPTG). lac repressor encoded by lacI
   2664..2771    +  CDS            ZNF561 (fragment): ZN561_HUMAN - Experimental evidence at protein level: Swiss-Prot protein existence level 1. May be involved in transcriptional regulation. From Homo sapiens (Human).
   3521..3541    +  CDS            capTEV™ (fragment): composite tag for in vivo biotinylation, TEV protease cleavage, and 6xHis tagging
   3555..3599    +  CDS            S-Tag: affinity and epitope tag derived from pancreatic ribonuclease A
   3690..4409    +  CDS            EGFP: the original enhanced GFP (Yang et al., 1996) mammalian codon-optimized
   4447..5032    +  misc_feature   IRES2: internal ribosome entry site (IRES) of the encephalomyocarditis virus (EMCV)
   5114..5917    +  CDS            NeoR/KanR: aminoglycoside phosphotransferase from Tn5; aph(3')-II (or nptII); confers resistance to neomycin, kanamycin, and G418 (Geneticin®)
>Addgene plasmid #113801 | pZNF561-donor | depositor full sequence | sequence record 214762 | Full Sequence
GGTACCGAGCTCGAATTCACTGGCCGTCGTTTTACAACGTCGTGACTGGGAAAACCCTGGCGTTACCCAA
CTTAATCGCCTTGCAGCACATCCCCCTTTCGCCAGCTGGCGTAATAGCGAAGAGGCCCGCACCGATCGCC
CTTCCCAACAGTTGCGCAGCCTGAATGGCGAATGGCGCCTGATGCGGTATTTTCTCCTTACGCATCTGTG
CGGTATTTCACACCGCATATGGTGCACTCTCAGTACAATCTGCTCTGATGCCGCATAGTTAAGCCAGCCC
CGACACCCGCCAACACCCGCTGACGCGCCCTGACGGGCTTGTCTGCTCCCGGCATCCGCTTACAGACAAG
CTGTGACCGTCTCCGGGAGCTGCATGTGTCAGAGGTTTTCACCGTCATCACCGAAACGCGCGAGACGAAA
GGGCCTCGTGATACGCCTATTTTTATAGGTTAATGTCATGATAATAATGGTTTCTTAGACGTCAGGTGGC
ACTTTTCGGGGAAATGTGCGCGGAACCCCTATTTGTTTATTTTTCTAAATACATTCAAATATGTATCCGC
TCATGAGACAATAACCCTGATAAATGCTTCAATAATATTGAAAAAGGAAGAGTATGAGTATTCAACATTT
CCGTGTCGCCCTTATTCCCTTTTTTGCGGCATTTTGCCTTCCTGTTTTTGCTCACCCAGAAACGCTGGTG
AAAGTAAAAGATGCTGAAGATCAGTTGGGTGCACGAGTGGGTTACATCGAACTGGATCTCAACAGCGGTA
AGATCCTTGAGAGTTTTCGCCCCGAAGAACGTTTTCCAATGATGAGCACTTTTAAAGTTCTGCTATGTGG
CGCGGTATTATCCCGTATTGACGCCGGGCAAGAGCAACTCGGTCGCCGCATACACTATTCTCAGAATGAC
TTGGTTGAGTACTCACCAGTCACAGAAAAGCATCTTACGGATGGCATGACAGTAAGAGAATTATGCAGTG
CTGCCATAACCATGAGTGATAACACTGCGGCCAACTTACTTCTGACAACGATCGGAGGACCGAAGGAGCT
AACCGCTTTTTTGCACAACATGGGGGATCATGTAACTCGCCTTGATCGTTGGGAACCGGAGCTGAATGAA
GCCATACCAAACGACGAGCGTGACACCACGATGCCTGTAGCAATGGCAACAACGTTGCGCAAACTATTAA
CTGGCGAACTACTTACTCTAGCTTCCCGGCAACAATTAATAGACTGGATGGAGGCGGATAAAGTTGCAGG
ACCACTTCTGCGCTCGGCCCTTCCGGCTGGCTGGTTTATTGCTGATAAATCTGGAGCCGGTGAGCGTGGG
TCTCGCGGTATCATTGCAGCACTGGGGCCAGATGGTAAGCCCTCCCGTATCGTAGTTATCTACACGACGG
GGAGTCAGGCAACTATGGATGAACGAAATAGACAGATCGCTGAGATAGGTGCCTCACTGATTAAGCATTG
GTAACTGTCAGACCAAGTTTACTCATATATACTTTAGATTGATTTAAAACTTCATTTTTAATTTAAAAGG
ATCTAGGTGAAGATCCTTTTTGATAATCTCATGACCAAAATCCCTTAACGTGAGTTTTCGTTCCACTGAG
CGTCAGACCCCGTAGAAAAGATCAAAGGATCTTCTTGAGATCCTTTTTTTCTGCGCGTAATCTGCTGCTT
GCAAACAAAAAAACCACCGCTACCAGCGGTGGTTTGTTTGCCGGATCAAGAGCTACCAACTCTTTTTCCG
AAGGTAACTGGCTTCAGCAGAGCGCAGATACCAAATACTGTCCTTCTAGTGTAGCCGTAGTTAGGCCACC
ACTTCAAGAACTCTGTAGCACCGCCTACATACCTCGCTCTGCTAATCCTGTTACCAGTGGCTGCTGCCAG
TGGCGATAAGTCGTGTCTTACCGGGTTGGACTCAAGACGATAGTTACCGGATAAGGCGCAGCGGTCGGGC
TGAACGGGGGGTTCGTGCACACAGCCCAGCTTGGAGCGAACGACCTACACCGAACTGAGATACCTACAGC
GTGAGCTATGAGAAAGCGCCACGCTTCCCGAAGGGAGAAAGGCGGACAGGTATCCGGTAAGCGGCAGGGT
CGGAACAGGAGAGCGCACGAGGGAGCTTCCAGGGGGAAACGCCTGGTATCTTTATAGTCCTGTCGGGTTT
CGCCACCTCTGACTTGAGCGTCGATTTTTGTGATGCTCGTCAGGGGGGCGGAGCCTATGGAAAAACGCCA
GCAACGCGGCCTTTTTACGGTTCCTGGCCTTTTGCTGGCCTTTTGCTCACATGTTCTTTCCTGCGTTATC
CCCTGATTCTGTGGATAACCGTATTACCGCCTTTGAGTGAGCTGATACCGCTCGCCGCAGCCGAACGACC
GAGCGCAGCGAGTCAGTGAGCGAGGAAGCGGAAGAGCGCCCAATACGCAAACCGCCTCTCCCCGCGCGTT
GGCCGATTCATTAATGCAGCTGGCACGACAGGTTTCCCGACTGGAAAGCGGGCAGTGAGCGCAACGCAAT
TAATGTGAGTTAGCTCACTCATTAGGCACCCCAGGCTTTACACTTTATGCTTCCGGCTCGTATGTTGTGT
GGAATTGTGAGCGGATAACAATTTCACACAGGAAACAGCTATGACCATGATTACGCCAAGCTTAGGCTTT
AAGTATTTTGCAAGCCTTGATAATCATATGGGAATCCACACTGATGAGAAACTCTGTGAATTTCAGGAAT
ATGGGAGAGCTGTCACAGCTTCTTCACACCTAAAGCAGTGTGTAGCAGTTCATACAGGAAAGAAATCCAA
AAAGACTAAGAAATGTGGGAAATCCTTCACTAATTTTTCTCAACTTTATGCACCTGTGAAAACTCATAAA
GGAGAGAAGTCCTTTGAATGTAAAGAATGTGGAAGATCCTTTAGAAATTCCTCATGCCTTAATGATCACA
TTCAAATTCACACTGGAATAAAACCACACAAGTGTACTTACTGTGGGAAAGCCTTCACTAGATCAACTCA
ACTTACTGAACATGTAAGAACTCACACTGGAATAAAACCCTATGAATGTAAGGAATGTGGCCAAGCCTTT
GCTCAGTACTCGGGCCTTTCTATACACATACGAAGTCACAGTGGAAAGAAACCCTATCAGTGTAAGGAAT
GTGGGAAAGCCTTCACTACATCCACAAGTCTTATTCAGCATACAAGAATTCACACAGGAGAGAAGCCTTA
TGAATGTGTTGAATGTGGGAAGACCTTCATTACTTCTTCCCGTCGTAGTAAACATTTGAAAACTCATAGT
GGAGAAAAGCCCTTTGTATGCAAGATATGTGGGAAAGCATTTCTATATTCCTCACGCCTTAATGTTCACC
TGCGAACTCATACCGGAGAGAAACCCTTCGTATGTAAAGAATGTGGGAAAGCATTTGCTGTTTCCTCACG
CCTAAGTAGACATGAAAGAATTCACACTGGGGAGAAACCCTATGAATGCAAGGATATGAGTGTTACCATT
GGGATTCCAACTACTGCAAGCGAGAATCTTTATTTTCAGGGCGCCGCCAAATTCAAAGAAACCGCTGCTG
CTAAATTCGAACGCCAGCACATGGACAGCGGAGGTGGAGGTTCGAGCGGTCCCTCGGGTTCGTCGAGCCT
GGAAGTTCTGTTCCAGGGGCCCCTGTCGTCGAGCGGTCCCTCGGGTTCGATGGTGAGCAAAGGCGAGGAG
CTGTTCACCGGGGTGGTGCCCATCCTGGTCGAGCTGGACGGCGACGTAAACGGCCACAAGTTCAGCGTGT
CCGGCGAGGGCGAGGGCGATGCCACCTACGGCAAGCTGACCCTGAAGTTCATCTGCACCACCGGCAAGCT
GCCCGTGCCCTGGCCCACCCTCGTGACCACCCTGACCTACGGCGTGCAGTGCTTCAGCCGCTACCCCGAC
CACATGAAGCAGCACGACTTCTTCAAGTCCGCCATGCCCGAAGGCTACGTCCAGGAGCGCACCATCTTCT
TCAAGGACGACGGCAACTACAAGACCCGCGCCGAGGTGAAGTTCGAGGGCGACACCCTGGTGAACCGCAT
CGAGCTGAAGGGCATCGACTTCAAGGAGGACGGCAACATCCTGGGGCACAAGCTGGAGTACAACTACAAC
AGCCACAACGTCTATATCATGGCCGACAAGCAGAAGAACGGCATCAAGGTGAACTTCAAGATCCGCCACA
ACATCGAGGACGGCAGCGTGCAGCTCGCCGACCACTACCAGCAGAACACCCCCATCGGCGACGGCCCCGT
GCTGCTGCCCGACAACCACTACCTGAGCACCCAGTCCGCCCTGAGCAAAGACCCCAACGAGAAGCGCGAT
CACATGGTCCTTAAGGAGTTCGTGACCGCCGCCGGGATCACTCTCGGCATGGACGAGCTGTACAAGTAAT
GATCTAGAGTCGAGTTAATTAAGAATTCCGCCCCCCCCCCTCTCCCTCCCCCCCCCTAACGTTACTGGCC
GAAGCCGCTTGGAATAAGGCCGGTGTGCGTTTGTCTATATGTTATTTTCCACCATATTGCCGTCTTTTGG
CAATGTGAGGGCCCGGAAACCTGGCCCTGTCTTCTTGACGAGCATTCCTAGGGGTCTTTCCCCTCTCGCC
AAAGGAATGCAGGGTCTGTTGAATGTCGTGAAGGAAGCAGTTCCTCTGGAAGCTTCTTGAAGACAAACAA
CGTCTGTAGCGACCCTTTGCAGGCAGCGGAACCCCCCACCTGGCGACAGGTGCCTCTGCGGCCAAAAGCC
ACGTGTATAAGATACACCTGCAAAGGCGGCACAACCCCAGTGCCACGTTGTGAGTTGGATAGTTGTGGAA
AGAGTCAAATGGCTCTCCTCAAGCGTATTCAACAAGGGGCTGAAGGATGCCCAGAAGGTACCCCATTGTA
TGGGATCTGATCTGGGGCCTCGGTGCACATGCTTTACATGTGTTTAGTCGAGGTTAAAAAAACGTCTAGG
CCCCCCGAACCACGGGGACGTGGTTTTCCTTTGAAAAACACGATGATAATATGGCCACAACCTGTTACAT
TGCACAAGATAAAAATATATCATCACGAACAGTAAAACTGTCTGCTTACATAAACAGTAATACAAGGGGT
GTTATGGGATCGGCCATTGAACAAGATGGATTGCACGCAGGTTCTCCGGCCGCTTGGGTGGAGAGGCTAT
TCGGCTATGACTGGGCACAACAGACAATCGGCTGCTCTGATGCCGCCGTGTTCCGGCTGTCAGCGCAGGG
GCGCCCGGTTCTTTTTGTCAAGACCGACCTGTCCGGTGCCCTGAATGAACTGCAGGACGAGGCAGCGCGG
CTATCGTGGCTGGCCACGACGGGCGTTCCTTGCGCAGCTGTGCTCGACGTTGTCACTGAAGCGGGAAGGG
ACTGGCTGCTATTGGGCGAAGTGCCGGGGCAGGATCTCCTGTCATCTCACCTTGCTCCTGCCGAGAAAGT
ATCCATCATGGCTGATGCAATGCGGCGGCTGCATACGCTTGATCCGGCTACCTGCCCATTCGACCACCAA
GCGAAACATCGCATCGAGCGAGCACGTACTCGGATGGAAGCCGGTCTTGTCGATCAGGATGATCTGGACG
AAGAGCATCAGGGGCTCGCGCCAGCCGAACTGTTCGCCAGGCTCAAGGCGCGCATGCCCGACGGCGAGGA
TCTCGTCGTGACCCATGGCGATGCCTGCTTGCCGAATATCATGGTGGAAAATGGCCGCTTTTCTGGATTC
ATCGACTGTGGCCGGCTGGGTGTGGCGGACCGCTATCAGGACATAGCGTTGGCTACCCGTGATATTGCTG
AAGAGCTTGGCGGCGAATGGGCTGACCGCTTCCTCGTGCTTTACGGTATCGCCGCTCCCGATTCGCAGCG
CATCGCCTTCTATCGCCTTCTTGACGAGTTCTTCTGACCCATCGGTTGCCATCTTTAATTATTGGCAATG
ACACCAAAGATTATCAGATTTGTCCTAAATGCCTTTTGGAGGTTGTAATGACTCATGGATTGGCCTTAGA
TACCATCCTGAGGGTCTGAAATTAAACCTACAGGTTCTGAATACAACATCATGGTTGCCTGAGTCTGGGC
ATCTGTGAAGAAGGGTCATGGATGGTGAGGTCAGTACTGCAGGCTGCCTCACCTTGGTGATTAGATTCCT
AAGATCATAGCATTAACAAGTTGTGTATGAGATAAATCATGCAGATTGACCCCAGCCCCTGTTGGTTAGT
GGCTGCCAGTGTGGCACATTTATGTCAAAATTTACCAGAAGCCAAGATGATGTAGGACCCCAAAGGTGGG
TTGTTAAGAGATGCTCCTCCAAGGGTCTCTTCTGATCCCACGGATCCTGCAGAGCGTGTCAGGAATGAAA
CCATCCATAACTGCCAGTGCCCTTTCACAGCTGATTATTTCTGTGTCCCCTTGTAAAATCTAAGAAGTGT
GACAGCCTTGCCTGTTCTGCCTTGTATGTCTATTTTAGATGGCACAATGTAAGTGGCAATGTCTCTTCTA
GTATAATCCAGTCTCTCTTCTCACTTCTGTCAAGGTGGCTGATATAGTCCATGAATCCCACTCATGATCT
CTTTATCAGATGATCGTTCAGCCACACTTTGAGGATTCTCTTCAGTACAAGTTTTCTAATTTTTGCATTA
TGGATAGGCTGAGAATTTTCCAAATCTCCAAGTTCTGGTTCCTTTTTCCTTAACAATTTTTTCTGCAATT
CAGGTCTCCTTTTGCATTTTTGCTGAGACCAGCTGGGTCATGGAGAC
