Features (pLannotate 1.2.2; 16 found; start..end, strand, type, name):
     15..172     +  CDS            lacZα (fragment): LacZα fragment of β-galactosidase; lacZ fragment
    178..277     -  misc_feature   bom (fragment): basis of mobility region from pBR322
    379..414     -  CDS            rop (fragment): Rop protein, which maintains plasmids at low copy number; rop
    509..613     +  promoter       AmpR promoter: bla
    614..1474    +  CDS            AmpR: β-lactamase; bla; confers resistance to ampicillin, carbenicillin, and related antibiotics
   1645..2233    +  rep_origin     ori: high-copy-number ColE1/pMB1/pBR322/pUC origin of replication
   2416..2508    +  CDS            lacI (fragment): lac repressor; lacI; The lac repressor binds to the lac operator to inhibit transcription in E. coli. This inhibition can be relieved by adding lactose or isopropyl-β-D-thiogalactopyranoside (IPTG).
   2521..2542    +  protein_bind   CAP binding site: CAP binding activates transcription in the presence of cAMP. E. coli catabolite activator protein
   2557..2587    +  promoter       lac promoter: promoter for the E. coli lac operon
   2595..2611    +  protein_bind   lac operator: The lac repressor binds to the lac operator to inhibit transcription in E. coli. This inhibition can be relieved by adding lactose or isopropyl-β-D-thiogalactopyranoside (IPTG). lac repressor encoded by lacI
   2664..2771    +  CDS            ZNF561 (fragment): ZN561_HUMAN - Experimental evidence at protein level: Swiss-Prot protein existence level 1. May be involved in transcriptional regulation. From Homo sapiens (Human).
   3521..3541    +  CDS            capTEV™ (fragment): composite tag for in vivo biotinylation, TEV protease cleavage, and 6xHis tagging
   3555..3599    +  CDS            S-Tag: affinity and epitope tag derived from pancreatic ribonuclease A
   3690..4409    +  CDS            EGFP: the original enhanced GFP (Yang et al., 1996) mammalian codon-optimized
   4447..5032    +  misc_feature   IRES2: internal ribosome entry site (IRES) of the encephalomyocarditis virus (EMCV)
   5114..5917    +  CDS            NeoR/KanR: aminoglycoside phosphotransferase from Tn5; aph(3')-II (or nptII); confers resistance to neomycin, kanamycin, and G418 (Geneticin®)
>Addgene plasmid #113801 | pZNF561-donor | addgene full sequence | sequence record 229885 | Addgene NGS Result
GGTACCGAGCTCGAATTCACTGGCCGTCGTTTTACAACGTCGTGACTGGGAAAACCCTGGCGTTACCCAA
CTTAATCGCCTTGCAGCACATCCCCCTTTCGCCAGCTGGCGTAATAGCGAAGAGGCCCGCACCGATCGCC
CTTCCCAACAGTTGCGCAGCCTGAATGGCGAATGGCGCCTGATGCGGTATTTTCTCCTTACGCATCTGTG
CGGTATTTCACACCGCATATGGTGCACTCTCAGTACAATCTGCTCTGATGCCGCATAGTTAAGCCAGCCC
CGACACCCGCCAACACCCGCTGACGCGCCCTGACGGGCTTGTCTGCTCCCGGCATCCGCTTACAGACAAG
CTGTGACCGTCTCCGGGAGCTGCATGTGTCAGAGGTTTTCACCGTCATCACCGAAACGCGCGAGACGAAA
GGGCCTCGTGATACGCCTATTTTTATAGGTTAATGTCATGATAATAATGGTTTCTTAGACGTCAGGTGGC
ACTTTTCGGGGAAATGTGCGCGGAACCCCTATTTGTTTATTTTTCTAAATACATTCAAATATGTATCCGC
TCATGAGACAATAACCCTGATAAATGCTTCAATAATATTGAAAAAGGAAGAGTATGAGTATTCAACATTT
CCGTGTCGCCCTTATTCCCTTTTTTGCGGCATTTTGCCTTCCTGTTTTTGCTCACCCAGAAACGCTGGTG
AAAGTAAAAGATGCTGAAGATCAGTTGGGTGCACGAGTGGGTTACATCGAACTGGATCTCAACAGCGGTA
AGATCCTTGAGAGTTTTCGCCCCGAAGAACGTTTTCCAATGATGAGCACTTTTAAAGTTCTGCTATGTGG
CGCGGTATTATCCCGTATTGACGCCGGGCAAGAGCAACTCGGTCGCCGCATACACTATTCTCAGAATGAC
TTGGTTGAGTACTCACCAGTCACAGAAAAGCATCTTACGGATGGCATGACAGTAAGAGAATTATGCAGTG
CTGCCATAACCATGAGTGATAACACTGCGGCCAACTTACTTCTGACAACGATCGGAGGACCGAAGGAGCT
AACCGCTTTTTTGCACAACATGGGGGATCATGTAACTCGCCTTGATCGTTGGGAACCGGAGCTGAATGAA
GCCATACCAAACGACGAGCGTGACACCACGATGCCTGTAGCAATGGCAACAACGTTGCGCAAACTATTAA
CTGGCGAACTACTTACTCTAGCTTCCCGGCAACAATTAATAGACTGGATGGAGGCGGATAAAGTTGCAGG
ACCACTTCTGCGCTCGGCCCTTCCGGCTGGCTGGTTTATTGCTGATAAATCTGGAGCCGGTGAGCGTGGG
TCTCGCGGTATCATTGCAGCACTGGGGCCAGATGGTAAGCCCTCCCGTATCGTAGTTATCTACACGACGG
GGAGTCAGGCAACTATGGATGAACGAAATAGACAGATCGCTGAGATAGGTGCCTCACTGATTAAGCATTG
GTAACTGTCAGACCAAGTTTACTCATATATACTTTAGATTGATTTAAAACTTCATTTTTAATTTAAAAGG
ATCTAGGTGAAGATCCTTTTTGATAATCTCATGACCAAAATCCCTTAACGTGAGTTTTCGTTCCACTGAG
CGTCAGACCCCGTAGAAAAGATCAAAGGATCTTCTTGAGATCCTTTTTTTCTGCGCGTAATCTGCTGCTT
GCAAACAAAAAAACCACCGCTACCAGCGGTGGTTTGTTTGCCGGATCAAGAGCTACCAACTCTTTTTCCG
AAGGTAACTGGCTTCAGCAGAGCGCAGATACCAAATACTGTTCTTCTAGTGTAGCCGTAGTTAGGCCACC
ACTTCAAGAACTCTGTAGCACCGCCTACATACCTCGCTCTGCTAATCCTGTTACCAGTGGCTGCTGCCAG
TGGCGATAAGTCGTGTCTTACCGGGTTGGACTCAAGACGATAGTTACCGGATAAGGCGCAGCGGTCGGGC
TGAACGGGGGGTTCGTGCACACAGCCCAGCTTGGAGCGAACGACCTACACCGAACTGAGATACCTACAGC
GTGAGCTATGAGAAAGCGCCACGCTTCCCGAAGGGAGAAAGGCGGACAGGTATCCGGTAAGCGGCAGGGT
CGGAACAGGAGAGCGCACGAGGGAGCTTCCAGGGGGAAACGCCTGGTATCTTTATAGTCCTGTCGGGTTT
CGCCACCTCTGACTTGAGCGTCGATTTTTGTGATGCTCGTCAGGGGGGCGGAGCCTATGGAAAAACGCCA
GCAACGCGGCCTTTTTACGGTTCCTGGCCTTTTGCTGGCCTTTTGCTCACATGTTCTTTCCTGCGTTATC
CCCTGATTCTGTGGATAACCGTATTACCGCCTTTGAGTGAGCTGATACCGCTCGCCGCAGCCGAACGACC
GAGCGCAGCGAGTCAGTGAGCGAGGAAGCGGAAGAGCGCCCAATACGCAAACCGCCTCTCCCCGCGCGTT
GGCCGATTCATTAATGCAGCTGGCACGACAGGTTTCCCGACTGGAAAGCGGGCAGTGAGCGCAACGCAAT
TAATGTGAGTTAGCTCACTCATTAGGCACCCCAGGCTTTACACTTTATGCTTCCGGCTCGTATGTTGTGT
GGAATTGTGAGCGGATAACAATTTCACACAGGAAACAGCTATGACCATGATTACGCCAAGCTTAGGCTTT
AAGTATTTTGCAAGCCTTGATAATCATATGGGAATCCACACTGATGAGAAACTCTGTGAATTTCAGGAAT
ATGGGAGAGCTGTCACAGCTTCTTCACACCTAAAGCAGTGTGTAGCAGTTCATACAGGAAAGAAATCCAA
AAAGACTAAGAAATGTGGGAAATCCTTCACTAATTTTTCTCAACTTTATGCACCTGTGAAAACTCATAAA
GGAGAGAAGTCCTTTGAATGTAAAGAATGTGGAAGATCCTTTAGAAATTCCTCATGCCTTAATGATCACA
TTCAAATTCACACTGGAATAAAACCACACAAGTGTACTTACTGTGGGAAAGCCTTCACTAGATCAACTCA
ACTTACTGAACATGTAAGAACTCACACTGGAATAAAACCCTATGAATGTAAGGAATGTGGCCAAGCCTTT
GCTCAGTACTCGGGCCTTTCTATACACATACGAAGTCACAGTGGAAAGAAACCCTATCAGTGTAAGGAAT
GTGGGAAAGCCTTCACTACATCCACAAGTCTTATTCAGCATACAAGAATTCACACAGGAGAGAAGCCTTA
TGAATGTGTTGAATGTGGGAAGACCTTCATTACTTCTTCCCGTCGTAGTAAACATTTGAAAACTCATAGT
GGAGAAAAGCCCTTTGTATGCAAGATATGTGGGAAAGCATTTCTATATTCCTCACGCCTTAATGTTCACC
TGCGAACTCATACCGGAGAGAAACCCTTCGTATGTAAAGAATGTGGGAAAGCATTTGCTGTTTCCTCACG
CCTAAGTAGACATGAAAGAATTCACACTGGGGAGAAACCCTATGAATGCAAGGATATGAGTGTTACCATT
GGGATTCCAACTACTGCAAGCGAGAATCTTTATTTTCAGGGCGCCGCCAAATTCAAAGAAACCGCTGCTG
CTAAATTCGAACGCCAGCACATGGACAGCGGAGGTGGAGGTTCGAGCGGTCCCTCGGGTTCGTCGAGCCT
GGAAGTTCTGTTCCAGGGGCCCCTGTCGTCGAGCGGTCCCTCGGGTTCGATGGTGAGCAAAGGCGAGGAG
CTGTTCACCGGGGTGGTGCCCATCCTGGTCGAGCTGGACGGCGACGTAAACGGCCACAAGTTCAGCGTGT
CCGGCGAGGGCGAGGGCGATGCCACCTACGGCAAGCTGACCCTGAAGTTCATCTGCACCACCGGCAAGCT
GCCCGTGCCCTGGCCCACCCTCGTGACCACCCTGACCTACGGCGTGCAGTGCTTCAGCCGCTACCCCGAC
CACATGAAGCAGCACGACTTCTTCAAGTCCGCCATGCCCGAAGGCTACGTCCAGGAGCGCACCATCTTCT
TCAAGGACGACGGCAACTACAAGACCCGCGCCGAGGTGAAGTTCGAGGGCGACACCCTGGTGAACCGCAT
CGAGCTGAAGGGCATCGACTTCAAGGAGGACGGCAACATCCTGGGGCACAAGCTGGAGTACAACTACAAC
AGCCACAACGTCTATATCATGGCCGACAAGCAGAAGAACGGCATCAAGGTGAACTTCAAGATCCGCCACA
ACATCGAGGACGGCAGCGTGCAGCTCGCCGACCACTACCAGCAGAACACCCCCATCGGCGACGGCCCCGT
GCTGCTGCCCGACAACCACTACCTGAGCACCCAGTCCGCCCTGAGCAAAGACCCCAACGAGAAGCGCGAT
CACATGGTCCTTAAGGAGTTCGTGACCGCCGCCGGGATCACTCTCGGCATGGACGAGCTGTACAAGTAAT
GATCTAGAGTCGAGTTAATTAAGAATTCCGCCCCCCCCCCTCTCCCTCCCCCCCCCTAACGTTACTGGCC
GAAGCCGCTTGGAATAAGGCCGGTGTGCGTTTGTCTATATGTTATTTTCCACCATATTGCCGTCTTTTGG
CAATGTGAGGGCCCGGAAACCTGGCCCTGTCTTCTTGACGAGCATTCCTAGGGGTCTTTCCCCTCTCGCC
AAAGGAATGCAGGGTCTGTTGAATGTCGTGAAGGAAGCAGTTCCTCTGGAAGCTTCTTGAAGACAAACAA
CGTCTGTAGCGACCCTTTGCAGGCAGCGGAACCCCCCACCTGGCGACAGGTGCCTCTGCGGCCAAAAGCC
ACGTGTATAAGATACACCTGCAAAGGCGGCACAACCCCAGTGCCACGTTGTGAGTTGGATAGTTGTGGAA
AGAGTCAAATGGCTCTCCTCAAGCGTATTCAACAAGGGGCTGAAGGATGCCCAGAAGGTACCCCATTGTA
TGGGATCTGATCTGGGGCCTCGGTGCACATGCTTTACATGTGTTTAGTCGAGGTTAAAAAAACGTCTAGG
CCCCCCGAACCACGGGGACGTGGTTTTCCTTTGAAAAACACGATGATAATATGGCCACAACCTGTTACAT
TGCACAAGATAAAAATATATCATCACGAACAGTAAAACTGTCTGCTTACATAAACAGTAATACAAGGGGT
GTTATGGGATCGGCCATTGAACAAGATGGATTGCACGCAGGTTCTCCGGCCGCTTGGGTGGAGAGGCTAT
TCGGCTATGACTGGGCACAACAGACAATCGGCTGCTCTGATGCCGCCGTGTTCCGGCTGTCAGCGCAGGG
GCGCCCGGTTCTTTTTGTCAAGACCGACCTGTCCGGTGCCCTGAATGAACTGCAGGACGAGGCAGCGCGG
CTATCGTGGCTGGCCACGACGGGCGTTCCTTGCGCAGCTGTGCTCGACGTTGTCACTGAAGCGGGAAGGG
ACTGGCTGCTATTGGGCGAAGTGCCGGGGCAGGATCTCCTGTCATCTCACCTTGCTCCTGCCGAGAAAGT
ATCCATCATGGCTGATGCAATGCGGCGGCTGCATACGCTTGATCCGGCTACCTGCCCATTCGACCACCAA
GCGAAACATCGCATCGAGCGAGCACGTACTCGGATGGAAGCCGGTCTTGTCGATCAGGATGATCTGGACG
AAGAGCATCAGGGGCTCGCGCCAGCCGAACTGTTCGCCAGGCTCAAGGCGCGCATGCCCGACGGCGAGGA
TCTCGTCGTGACCCATGGCGATGCCTGCTTGCCGAATATCATGGTGGAAAATGGCCGCTTTTCTGGATTC
ATCGACTGTGGCCGGCTGGGTGTGGCGGACCGCTATCAGGACATAGCGTTGGCTACCCGTGATATTGCTG
AAGAGCTTGGCGGCGAATGGGCTGACCGCTTCCTCGTGCTTTACGGTATCGCCGCTCCCGATTCGCAGCG
CATCGCCTTCTATCGCCTTCTTGACGAGTTCTTCTGACCCATCGGTTGCCATCTTTAATTATTGGCAATG
ACACCAAAGATTATCAGATTTGTCCTAAATGCCTTTTGGAGGTTGTAATGACTCATGGATTGGCCTTAGA
TACCATCCTGAGGGTCTGAAATTAAACCTACAGGTTCTGAATACAACATCATGGTTGCCTGAGTCTGGGC
ATCTGTGAAGAAGGGTCATGGATGGTGAGGTCAGTACTGCAGGCTGCCTCACCTTGGTGATTAGATTCCT
AAGATCATAGCATTAACAAGTTGTGTATGAGATAAATCATGCAGATTGACCCCAGCCCCTGTTGGTTAGT
GGCTGCCAGTGTGGCACATTTATGTCAAAATTTACCAGAAGCCAAGATGATGTAGGACCCCAAAGGTGGG
TTGTTAAGAGATGCTCCTCCAAGGGTCTCTTCTGATCCCACGGATCCTGCAGAGCGTGTCAGGAATGAAA
CCATCCATAACTGCCAGTGCCCTTTCACAGCTGATTATTTCTGTGTCCCCTTGTAAAATCTAAGAAGTGT
GACAGCCTTGCCTGTTCTGCCTTGTATGTCTATTTTAGATGGCACAATGTAAGTGGCAATGTCTCTTCTA
GTATAATCCAGTCTCTCTTCTCACTTCTGTCAAGGTGGCTGATATAGTCCATGAATCCCACTCATGATCT
CTTTATCAGATGATCGTTCAGCCACACTTTGAGGATTCTCTTCAGTACAAGTTTTCTAATTTTTGCATTA
TGGATAGGCTGAGAATTTTCCAAATCTCCAAGTTCTGGTTCCTTTTTCCTTAACAATTTTTTCTGCAATT
CAGGTCTCCTTTTGCATTTTTGCTGAGACCAGCTGGGTCATGGAGAC
